Addgene plasmid #189906: p663-UBC-miniTurbo-V5-MAPK4_IDG-K
Purpose: Gateway destination clone of MAPK4 (human) tagged with N-terminal miniTurbo-V5 for generating protein-proximity networks using proximity-dependent biotinylation proteomics
Depositing lab: Ben Major. Depositing organization: Washington University in Saint Louis.
Backbone
  Vector backbone: pDest663
  Backbone manufacturer: PEL
  Backbone size w/o insert (bp): 9019
  Vector type: Mammalian Expression, Lentiviral ; Gateway Destination
  Selectable markers: Puromycin
Growth in bacteria
  Bacterial resistance: Ampicillin, 100 μg/mL
  Growth temperature: 30°C
  Growth strain: Stbl3
  Copy number: Low Copy
Gene/Insert
  Gene/Insert name: MAPK4 (alt names: miniTurbo-V5-MAPK4; miniTurbo-V5)
  Species: H. sapiens (human)
  Entrez Gene: MAPK4 (a.k.a. ERK-4, ERK4, PRKM4, p63-MAPK, p63MAPK)
  Promoter: Ubiquitin
  Tag / fusion protein: miniTurbo-V5 (N terminal on insert)
  Cloning method: Gateway Cloning
  Sequencing primers: 5′ TGAAGCTCCGGTTTTGAACT; 3′ AATAGACCCGTGAAGCTGATC
Terms and licenses: Academic/Nonprofit Terms; Industry Terms: Not Available to Industry
Depositor comments: These plasmids were generated as part of the Illuminating the Druggable Genome (IDG) program sponsored by the NIH Common Fund. The goal of this program is to identify, gather, and distribute information and resources for proteins that currently are not well-studied yet belong to commonly drug-targeted protein families: protein kinases, non-olfactory G-protein coupled receptors (GPCRs), and ion channels. The IDG program is designed to develop fundamental research tools for understudied proteins, elucidate their function, and disseminate the IDG-related resources and data to the greater scientific community. These lentiviral gateway destination plasmids were generated, as part of the Kinase-Data and Resource Generating Center (DRGC), using the single fragment or multisite gateway cloning technology. They were used for generating proteomics-based protein-interaction and protein-proximity networks that can be accessed through the kinase-DRGC website https://darkkinome.org/. Each plasmid has either an N- or C-terminal fusion protein (Flag/ V5/V5-miniTurbo/V5-TurboID/miniTurbo-V5/TurboID-V5) tagged understudied kinase driven under either a CMV or Ubiquitin (UBC) promoter. All inserts in the pENTR plasmids used to generate the deposited destination plasmids were end-sequenced and insert size validated prior to multi-site gateway cloning. The combined insert size of the single fragment or three fragment destination plasmids were confirmed by restriction digestion (BsrGI, and EcoRV for pDest667; BsrGI, EcoRV, and BstZ17I for pDest663; and BsrGI for pHAGE) and all plasmids were partially sequenced to ensure in-frame ORFs and fusion tags.
How to cite: p663-UBC-miniTurbo-V5-MAPK4_IDG-K was a gift from Ben Major (Addgene plasmid # 189906 ; http://n2t.net/addgene:189906 ; RRID:Addgene_189906)
