[The description below was written by a language model from this plasmid's Addgene catalogue record and pLannotate feature annotations shown in this document.]
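Description:
p663-UBC-miniTurbo-V5-MAPK4_IDG-K is a lentiviral mammalian expression plasmid built on the pDest663 Gateway destination backbone by multisite Gateway recombination. In bacteria it is maintained through a ColE1/pUC-type origin and an ampicillin resistance gene. The catalogue lists it as low copy, although the annotated origin is of the high-copy family. An f1 origin and remnants of a lac/lacZα cloning region with T3 and T7 promoters are also present. The viral portion has a third-generation layout: an RSV promoter drives a truncated HIV-1 5' LTR, followed by the Ψ packaging signal with a gag fragment, the RRE for Rev-dependent export of the genomic RNA, and the cPPT/CTS. A second truncated LTR, followed by an SV40 polyadenylation signal and SV40 origin, closes the transfer cassette.

Between the LTRs, the human ubiquitin C promoter drives an N-terminal fusion of miniTurbo, an engineered truncated E. coli biotin ligase with improved catalytic efficiency, to human MAPK4 (ERK4), an atypical MAP kinase. The attB4, attB5, attB1 and attB2 sites that flank the promoter, tag and kinase modules are scars of the three-fragment assembly. The V5 epitope named in the catalogue is not separately annotated in the feature table, but presumably lies in the short interval between miniTurbo and attB1. A WPRE downstream of the open reading frame enhances transcript expression. A separate mouse PGK promoter drives puromycin N-acetyltransferase, which allows selection of transduced cells.

The plasmid was produced within a programme on understudied kinases. It is intended for stable expression of the tagged kinase so that neighbouring proteins are biotinylated and can be identified by proteomics to map MAPK4 protein-proximity networks.
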