Features (pLannotate 1.2.2; 32 found; start..end, strand, type, name):
     26..130     +  promoter       AmpR promoter: bla
    131..991     +  CDS            AmpR: β-lactamase; bla; confers resistance to ampicillin, carbenicillin, and related antibiotics
   1162..1750    +  rep_origin     ori: high-copy-number ColE1/pMB1/pBR322/pUC origin of replication
   1933..2025    +  CDS            lacI (fragment): lac repressor; lacI; The lac repressor binds to the lac operator to inhibit transcription in E. coli. This inhibition can be relieved by adding lactose or isopropyl-β-D-thiogalactopyranoside (IPTG).
   2038..2059    +  protein_bind   CAP binding site: CAP binding activates transcription in the presence of cAMP. E. coli catabolite activator protein
   2074..2104    +  promoter       lac promoter: promoter for the E. coli lac operon
   2108..2130    +  protein_bind   lac operator (fragment): The lac repressor binds to the lac operator to inhibit transcription in E. coli. This inhibition can be relieved by adding lactose or isopropyl-β-D-thiogalactopyranoside (IPTG). lac repressor encoded by lacI
   2173..2191    +  promoter       T3 promoter: promoter for bacteriophage T3 RNA polymerase
   2219..2445    +  promoter       RSV promoter: Rous sarcoma virus enhancer/promoter
   2446..2626    +  LTR            5' LTR (truncated): truncated 5' long terminal repeat (LTR) from HIV-1
   2673..2798    +  misc_feature   HIV-1 Ψ: packaging signal of human immunodeficiency virus type 1
   2782..3145    +  CDS            HIV-1 gag (fragment): gag protein from human immunodeficiency virus 1; gag
   3291..3524    +  misc_feature   RRE: The Rev response element (RRE) of HIV-1 allows for Rev-dependent mRNA export from the nucleus to the cytoplasm.
   3901..4001    +  CDS            Rev (fragment): human immunodeficiency virus 1 (HIV-1) Rev protein; rev; enhances nuclear export of unspliced and incompletely spliced viral mRNAs
   4020..4136    +  misc_feature   cPPT/CTS: central polypurine tract and central termination sequence of HIV-1
   4170..4190    +  protein_bind   attB4: mutant version of attB; core recombination site for the Gateway® BP reaction BP Clonase™
   4190..5401    +  promoter       UbC promoter: human ubiquitin C promoter
   5405..5423    -  protein_bind   attB5 (fragment): mutant version of attB; core recombination site for the Gateway® BP reaction BP Clonase™
   5438..6208    +  CDS            miniTurbo: N-terminally truncated mutant of the E. coli biotin ligase BioID engineered for improved catalytic efficiency (Branon et al., 2018)
   6257..6281    +  protein_bind   attB1: mutant version of attB; recombination site for the Gateway® BP reaction BP Clonase™
   6290..8050    +  CDS            MAPK4: MK04_HUMAN - Also known as ERK4, PRKM4. Experimental evidence at protein level: Swiss-Prot protein existence level 1. Atypical MAPK protein. Phosphorylates microtubule-associated protein 2 (MAP2) and MAPKAPK5. The precise role of the complex formed with MAPKAPK5 is still unclear, but the complex follows a complex set of phosphorylation events: upon interaction with atypical MAPKAPK5, ERK4/MAPK4 is phosphorylated at Ser-186 and then mediates phosphorylation and activation of MAPKAPK5, which in turn phosphorylates ERK4/MAPK4. May promote entry in the cell cycle (By similarity). From Homo sapiens
   8055..8079    -  protein_bind   attB2: mutant version of attB; recombination site for the Gateway® BP reaction BP Clonase™
   8109..8697    +  misc_feature   WPRE: woodchuck hepatitis virus posttranscriptional regulatory element
   8711..9210    +  promoter       PGK promoter: mouse phosphoglycerate kinase 1 promoter
   9231..9830    +  CDS            PuroR: puromycin N-acetyltransferase; pac from Streptomyces alboniger; confers resistance to puromycin
   9898..10035   +  CDS            nef (fragment): NEF_HV1LA - Experimental evidence at protein level: Swiss-Prot protein existence level 1. Extracellular Nef protein targets CD4(+) T-lymphocytes for apoptosis by interacting with CXCR4 surface receptors. From Human immunodeficiency virus type 1 group M subtype B (isolate Lai) (HIV-1).
  10021..10201   +  LTR            5' LTR (truncated): truncated 5' long terminal repeat (LTR) from HIV-1
  10273..10394   +  polyA_signal   SV40 poly(A) signal: SV40 polyadenylation signal
  10434..10569   +  rep_origin     SV40 ori: SV40 origin of replication
  10590..10608   -  promoter       T7 promoter: promoter for bacteriophage T7 RNA polymerase
  10616..10771   +  CDS            lacZα (fragment): LacZα fragment of β-galactosidase; lacZ fragment
  10776..11204   +  rep_origin     f1 ori (sequence partly withheld): f1 bacteriophage origin of replication; arrow indicates direction of (+) strand synthesis
>Addgene plasmid #189906 | p663-UBC-miniTurbo-V5-MAPK4_IDG-K | addgene full sequence | sequence record 410706 | Addgene NGS Result
AGGTGGCACTTTTCGGGGAAATGTGCGCGGAACCCCTATTTGTTTATTTTTCTAAATACATTCAAATATG
TATCCGCTCATGAGACAATAACCCTGATAAATGCTTCAATAATATTGAAAAAGGAAGAGTATGAGTATTC
AACATTTCCGTGTCGCCCTTATTCCCTTTTTTGCGGCATTTTGCCTTCCTGTTTTTGCTCACCCAGAAAC
GCTGGTGAAAGTAAAAGATGCTGAAGATCAGTTGGGTGCACGAGTGGGTTACATCGAACTGGATCTCAAC
AGCGGTAAGATCCTTGAGAGTTTTCGCCCCGAAGAACGTTTTCCAATGATGAGCACTTTTAAAGTTCTGC
TATGTGGCGCGGTATTATCCCGTATTGACGCCGGGCAAGAGCAACTCGGTCGCCGCATACACTATTCTCA
GAATGACTTGGTTGAGTACTCACCAGTCACAGAAAAGCATCTTACGGATGGCATGACAGTAAGAGAATTA
TGCAGTGCTGCCATAACCATGAGTGATAACACTGCGGCCAACTTACTTCTGACAACGATCGGAGGACCGA
AGGAGCTAACCGCTTTTTTGCACAACATGGGGGATCATGTAACTCGCCTTGATCGTTGGGAACCGGAGCT
GAATGAAGCCATACCAAACGACGAGCGTGACACCACGATGCCTGTAGCAATGGCAACAACGTTGCGCAAA
CTATTAACTGGCGAACTACTTACTCTAGCTTCCCGGCAACAATTAATAGACTGGATGGAGGCGGATAAAG
TTGCAGGACCACTTCTGCGCTCGGCCCTTCCGGCTGGCTGGTTTATTGCTGATAAATCTGGAGCCGGTGA
GCGTGGGTCTCGCGGTATCATTGCAGCACTGGGGCCAGATGGTAAGCCCTCCCGTATCGTAGTTATCTAC
ACGACGGGGAGTCAGGCAACTATGGATGAACGAAATAGACAGATCGCTGAGATAGGTGCCTCACTGATTA
AGCATTGGTAACTGTCAGACCAAGTTTACTCATATATACTTTAGATTGATTTAAAACTTCATTTTTAATT
TAAAAGGATCTAGGTGAAGATCCTTTTTGATAATCTCATGACCAAAATCCCTTAACGTGAGTTTTCGTTC
CACTGAGCGTCAGACCCCGTAGAAAAGATCAAAGGATCTTCTTGAGATCCTTTTTTTCTGCGCGTAATCT
GCTGCTTGCAAACAAAAAAACCACCGCTACCAGCGGTGGTTTGTTTGCCGGATCAAGAGCTACCAACTCT
TTTTCCGAAGGTAACTGGCTTCAGCAGAGCGCAGATACCAAATACTGTTCTTCTAGTGTAGCCGTAGTTA
GGCCACCACTTCAAGAACTCTGTAGCACCGCCTACATACCTCGCTCTGCTAATCCTGTTACCAGTGGCTG
CTGCCAGTGGCGATAAGTCGTGTCTTACCGGGTTGGACTCAAGACGATAGTTACCGGATAAGGCGCAGCG
GTCGGGCTGAACGGGGGGTTCGTGCACACAGCCCAGCTTGGAGCGAACGACCTACACCGAACTGAGATAC
CTACAGCGTGAGCTATGAGAAAGCGCCACGCTTCCCGAAGGGAGAAAGGCGGACAGGTATCCGGTAAGCG
GCAGGGTCGGAACAGGAGAGCGCACGAGGGAGCTTCCAGGGGGAAACGCCTGGTATCTTTATAGTCCTGT
CGGGTTTCGCCACCTCTGACTTGAGCGTCGATTTTTGTGATGCTCGTCAGGGGGGCGGAGCCTATGGAAA
AACGCCAGCAACGCGGCCTTTTTACGGTTCCTGGCCTTTTGCTGGCCTTTTGCTCACATGTTCTTTCCTG
CGTTATCCCCTGATTCTGTGGATAACCGTATTACCGCCTTTGAGTGAGCTGATACCGCTCGCCGCAGCCG
AACGACCGAGCGCAGCGAGTCAGTGAGCGAGGAAGCGGAAGAGCGCCCAATACGCAAACCGCCTCTCCCC
GCGCGTTGGCCGATTCATTAATGCAGCTGGCACGACAGGTTTCCCGACTGGAAAGCGGGCAGTGAGCGCA
ACGCAATTAATGTGAGTTAGCTCACTCATTAGGCACCCCAGGCTTTACACTTTATGCTTCCGGCTCGTAT
GTTGTGTGGAATTGTGAGCGGATAACAATTTCACACAGGAAACAGCTATGACCATGATTACGCCAAGCGC
GCAATTAACCCTCACTAAAGGGAACAAAAGCTGGAGCTGCAAGCTTAATGTAGTCTTATGCAATACTCTT
GTAGTCTTGCAACATGGTAACGATGAGTTAGCAACATGCCTTACAAGGAGAGAAAAAGCACCGTGCATGC
CGATTGGTGGAAGTAAGGTGGTACGATCGTGCCTTATTAGGAAGGCAACAGACGGGTCTGACATGGATTG
GACGAACCACTGAATTGCCGCATTGCAGAGATATTGTATTTAAGTGCCTAGCTCGATACATAAACGGGTC
TCTCTGGTTAGACCAGATCTGAGCCTGGGAGCTCTCTGGCTAACTAGGGAACCCACTGCTTAAGCCTCAA
TAAAGCTTGCCTTGAGTGCTTCAAGTAGTGTGTGCCCGTCTGTTGTGTGACTCTGGTAACTAGAGATCCC
TCAGACCCTTTTAGTCAGTGTGGAAAATCTCTAGCAGTGGCGCCCGAACAGGGACTTGAAAGCGAAAGGG
AAACCAGAGGAGCTCTCTCGACGCAGGACTCGGCTTGCTGAAGCGCGCACGGCAAGAGGCGAGGGGCGGC
GACTGGTGAGTACGCCAAAAATTTTGACTAGCGGAGGCTAGAAGGAGAGAGATGGGTGCGAGAGCGTCAG
TATTAAGCGGGGGAGAATTAGATCGCGATGGGAAAAAATTCGGTTAAGGCCAGGGGGAAAGAAAAAATAT
AAATTAAAACATATAGTATGGGCAAGCAGGGAGCTAGAACGATTCGCAGTTAATCCTGGCCTGTTAGAAA
CATCAGAAGGCTGTAGACAAATACTGGGACAGCTACAACCATCCCTTCAGACAGGATCAGAAGAACTTAG
ATCATTATATAATACAGTAGCAACCCTCTATTGTGTGCATCAAAGGATAGAGATAAAAGACACCAAGGAA
GCTTTAGACAAGATAGAGGAAGAGCAAAACAAAAGTAAGACCACCGCACAGCAAGCGGCCGCTGATCTTC
AGACCTGGAGGAGGAGATATGAGGGACAATTGGAGAAGTGAATTATATAAATATAAAGTAGTAAAAATTG
AACCATTAGGAGTAGCACCCACCAAGGCAAAGAGAAGAGTGGTGCAGAGAGAAAAAAGAGCAGTGGGAAT
AGGAGCTTTGTTCCTTGGGTTCTTGGGAGCAGCAGGAAGCACTATGGGCGCAGCGTCAATGACGCTGACG
GTACAGGCCAGACAATTATTGTCTGGTATAGTGCAGCAGCAGAACAATTTGCTGAGGGCTATTGAGGCGC
AACAGCATCTGTTGCAACTCACAGTCTGGGGCATCAAGCAGCTCCAGGCAAGAATCCTGGCTGTGGAAAG
ATACCTAAAGGATCAACAGCTCCTGGGGATTTGGGGTTGCTCTGGAAAACTCATTTGCACCACTGCTGTG
CCTTGGAATGCTAGTTGGAGTAATAAATCTCTGGAACAGATTTGGAATCACACGACCTGGATGGAGTGGG
ACAGAGAAATTAACAATTACACAAGCTTAATACACTCCTTAATTGAAGAATCGCAAAACCAGCAAGAAAA
GAATGAACAAGAATTATTGGAATTAGATAAATGGGCAAGTTTGTGGAATTGGTTTAACATAACAAATTGG
CTGTGGTATATAAAATTATTCATAATGATAGTAGGAGGCTTGGTAGGTTTAAGAATAGTTTTTGCTGTAC
TTTCTATAGTGAATAGAGTTAGGCAGGGATATTCACCATTATCGTTTCAGACCCACCTCCCAACCCCGAG
GGGACCCGACAGGCCCGAAGGAATAGAAGAAGAAGGTGGAGAGAGAGACAGAGACAGATCCATTCGATTA
GTGAACGGATCTCGACGGTATCGGTTAACTTTTAAAAGAAAAGGGGGGATTGGGGGGTACAGTGCAGGGG
AAAGAATAGTAGACATAATAGCAACAGACATACAAACTAAAGAATTACAAAAACAAATTACAAAATTCAA
AATTTTATCGTCCAGTGTGGTGGAATTCTGCAGATATCACAACTTTGTATAGAAAAGTTGGCCTCCGCGC
CGGGTTTTGGCGCCTCCCGCGGGCGCCCCCCTCCTCACGGCGAGCGCTGCCACGTCAGACGAAGGGCGCA
GCGAGCGTCCTGATCCTTCCGCCCGGACGCTCAGGACAGCGGCCCGCTGCTCATAAGACTCGGCCTTAGA
ACCCCAGTATCAGCAGAAGGACATTTTAGGACGGGACTTGGGTGACTCTAGGGCACTGGTTTTCTTTCCA
GAGAGCGGAACAGGCGAGGAAAAGTAGTCCCTTCTCGGCGATTCTGCGGAGGGATCTCCGTGGGGCGGTG
AACGCCGATGATTATATAAGGACGCGCCGGGTGTGGCACAGCTAGTTCCGTCGCAGCCGGGATTTGGGTC
GCGGTTCTTGTTTGTGGATCGCTGTGATCGTCACTTGGTGAGTAGCGGGCTGCTGGGCTGGCCGGGGCTT
TCGTGGCCGCCGGGCCGCTCGGTGGGACGGAAGCGTGTGGAGAGACCGCCAAGGGCTGTAGTCTGGGTCC
GCGAGCAAGGTTGCCCTGAACTGGGGGTTGGGGGGAGCGCAGCAAAATGGCGGCTGTTCCCGAGTCTTGA
ATGGAAGACGCTTGTGAGGCGGGCTGTGAGGTCGTTGAAACAAGGTGGGGGGCATGGTGGGCGGCAAGAA
CCCAAGGTCTTGAGGCCTTCGCTAATGCGGGAAAGCTCTTATTCGGGTGAGATGGGCTGGGGCACCATCT
GGGGACCCTGACGTGAAGTTTGTCACTGACTGGAGAACTCGGTTTGTCGTCTGTTGCGGGGGCGGCAGTT
ATGGCGGTGCCGTTGGGCAGTGCACCCGTACCTTTGGGAGCGCGCGCCCTCGTCGTGTCGTGACGTCACC
CGTTCTGTTGGCTTATAATGCAGGGTGGGGCCACCTGCCGGTAGGTGTGCGGTAGGCTTTTCTCCGTCGC
AGGACGCAGGGTTCGGGCCTAGGGTAGGCTCTCCTGAATCGACAGGCGCCGGACCTCTGGTGAGGGGAGG
GATAAGTGAGGCGTCAGTTTCTTTGGTCGGTTTTATGTACCTATCTTCTTAAGTAGCTGAAGCTCCGGTT
TTGAACTATGCGCTCGGGGTTGGCGAGTGTGTTTTGTGAAGTTTTTTAGGCACCTTTTGAAATGTAATCA
TTTGGGTCAATATGTAATTTTCAGTGTTAGACTAGTAAATTGTCCGCTAAATTCTGGCCGTTTTTGGCTT
TTTTGTTAGACGGCCAACTTTTGTATACAAAGTGGGCCACCATGGGAATCCCGCTGCTGAACGCTAAACA
GATTCTGGGACAGCTGGACGGCGGGAGCGTGGCAGTCCTGCCTGTGGTCGACTCCACCAATCAGTACCTG
CTGGATCGAATCGGCGAGCTGAAGAGTGGGGATGCTTGCATTGCAGAATATCAGCAGGCAGGGAGAGGAA
GCAGAGGGAGGAAATGGTTCTCTCCTTTTGGAGCTAACCTGTACCTGAGTATGTTTTGGCGCCTGAAGCG
GGGACCAGCAGCAATCGGCCTGGGCCCGGTCATCGGAATTGTCATGGCAGAAGCGCTGCGAAAGCTGGGA
GCAGACAAGGTGCGAGTCAAATGGCCCAATGACCTGTATCTGCAGGATAGAAAGCTGGCAGGCATCCTGG
TGGAGCTGGCCGGAATAACAGGCGATGCTGCACAGATCGTCATTGGCGCCGGGATTAACGTGGCTATGAG
GCGCGTGGAGGAAAGCGTGGTCAATCAGGGCTGGATCACACTGCAGGAAGCAGGGATTAACCTGGACAGG
AATACTCTGGCCGCTATGCTGATCCGAGAGCTGCGGGCAGCCCTGGAACTGTTCGAGCAGGAAGGCCTGG
CTCCATATCTGTCACGGTGGGAGAAGCTGGATAACTTCATCAATAGACCCGTGAAGCTGATCATTGGGGA
CAAAGAGATTTTCGGGATTAGCCGGGGGATTGATAAACAGGGAGCCCTGCTGCTGGAACAGGACGGAGTT
ATCAAACCCTGGATGGGCGGAGAAATCAGTCTGCGGTCTGCCGAAAAGGCTAGCGGCAAGCCCATCCCCA
ACCCCCTGCTGGGCCTGGACAGCACCACAAGTTTGTACAAAAAAGCAGGCTTAGCCACCATGGCTGAGAA
GGGTGACTGCATCGCCAGTGTCTATGGGTATGACCTCGGTGGGCGCTTTGTTGACTTCCAACCCCTGGGC
TTCGGTGTCAATGGTTTGGTGCTGTCGGCCGTGGACAGCCGGGCCTGCCGGAAGGTCGCTGTGAAGAAGA
TTGCCCTGAGCGATGCCCGCAGCATGAAGCACGCGCTCCGAGAGATCAAGATCATTCGGCGCCTGGACCA
CGACAACATCGTCAAAGTGTACGAGGTGCTCGGTCCCAAGGGCACTGACCTGCAGGGTGAGCTGTTCAAG
TTCAGCGTGGCGTACATCGTCCAGGAGTACATGGAGACCGACCTGGCACGCCTGCTGGAGCAGGGCACGC
TGGCAGAAGAGCATGCCAAGCTGTTCATGTACCAGCTGCTCCGCGGGCTCAAGTACATCCACTCCGCCAA
CGTGCTGCACAGGGACCTGAAGCCCGCCAACATCTTCATCAGCACAGAGGACCTCGTGCTCAAGATTGGG
GATTTCGGGTTGGCAAGGATCGTTGATCAGCATTACTCCCACAAGGGTTATCTGTCAGAAGGGTTGGTAA
CAAAGTGGTACCGTTCCCCACGACTGCTCCTTTCCCCCAATAACTACACCAAAGCCATCGACATGTGGGC
CGCCGGCTGCATCCTGGCTGAGATGCTTACGGGGAGAATGCTCTTTGCTGGGGCCCATGAGCTGGAGCAG
ATGCAACTCATCCTGGAGACCATCCCTGTAATCCGGGAGGAAGACAAGGACGAGCTGCTCAGGGTGATGC
CTTCCTTTGTCAGCAGCACCTGGGAGGTGAAGAGGCCTCTGCGCAAGCTGCTCCCTGAAGTGAACAGTGA
AGCCATCGACTTTCTGGAGAAGATCCTGACCTTTAACCCCATGGATCGCCTAACAGCTGAGATGGGGCTG
CAACACCCCTACATGAGCCCATACTCGTGCCCTGAGGACGAGCCCACCTCACAACACCCCTTCCGCATTG
AGGATGAGATCGACGACATCGTGCTGATGGCCGCTAACCAGAGCCAGCTGTCCAACTGGGACACGTGCAG
TTCCAGGTACCCTGTGAGCCTGTCGTCGGACCTGGAGTGGCGGCCTGACCGGTGCCAGGACGCCAGCGAG
GTACAGCGCGACCCGCGCGCGGGTTCGGCGCCACTGGCTGAGGACGTGCAGGTGGACCCGCGCAAGGACT
CGCACAGCAGCTCCGAGCGCTTCCTAGAGCAGTCGCACTCGTCCATGGAGCGCGCCTTCGAGGCCGACTA
CGGGCGCTCCTGCGACTACAAGGTGGGGTCGCCGTCCTACCTGGACAAGCTGCTGTGGCGCGACAACAAG
CCGCACCACTACTCGGAGCCCAAGCTCATCCTGGACCTGTCGCACTGGAAGCAGGCGGCCGGCGCGCCCC
CCACGGCCACGGGGCTGGCGGACACGGGGGCGCGCGAGGACGAGCCGGCCAGCCTCTTCCTGGAGATCGC
GCAGTGGGTCAAGAGCACGCAGGGCGGCCCAGAGCACGCCAGCCCGCCCGCCGACGACCCCGAGCGCCGC
TTGTCTGCCTCGCCCCCCGGCCGCCCGGCCCCGGTGGACGGCGGCGCCAGCCCCCAGTTCGACCTGGACG
TGTTCATCTCCCGCGCCCTGAAGCTCTGCACCAAGCCCGAGGACCTGCCGGACAATAAACTGGGCGACCT
CAATGGTGCGTGCATCCCCGAGCACCCTGGCGACCTCGTGCAGACCGAGGCCTTCTCCAAAGAAAGGTGG
TAAAACCCAGCTTTCTTGTACAAAGTGGTGATATCCAGCACAGTGGCGGCCGCTCGACAATCAACCTCTG
GATTACAAAATTTGTGAAAGATTGACTGGTATTCTTAACTATGTTGCTCCTTTTACGCTATGTGGATACG
CTGCTTTAATGCCTTTGTATCATGCTATTGCTTCCCGTATGGCTTTCATTTTCTCCTCCTTGTATAAATC
CTGGTTGCTGTCTCTTTATGAGGAGTTGTGGCCCGTTGTCAGGCAACGTGGCGTGGTGTGCACTGTGTTT
GCTGACGCAACCCCCACTGGTTGGGGCATTGCCACCACCTGTCAGCTCCTTTCCGGGACTTTCGCTTTCC
CCCTCCCTATTGCCACGGCGGAACTCATCGCCGCCTGCCTTGCCCGCTGCTGGACAGGGGCTCGGCTGTT
GGGCACTGACAATTCCGTGGTGTTGTCGGGGAAGCTGACGTCCTTTCCATGGCTGCTCGCCTGTGTTGCC
ACCTGGATTCTGCGCGGGACGTCCTTCTGCTACGTCCCTTCGGCCCTCAATCCAGCGGACCTTCCTTCCC
GCGGCCTGCTGCCGGCTCTGCGGCCTCTTCCGCGTCTTCGCCTTCGCCCTCAGACGAGTCGGATCTCCCT
TTGGGCCGCCTCCCCGCCTGGAATTCTACCGGGTAGGGGAGGCGCTTTTCCCAAGGCAGTCTGGAGCATG
CGCTTTAGCAGCCCCGCTGGGCACTTGGCGCTACACAAGTGGCCTCTGGCCTCGCACACATTCCACATCC
ACCGGTAGGCGCCAACCGGCTCCGTTCTTTGGTGGCCCCTTCGCGCCACCTTCTACTCCTCCCCTAGTCA
GGAAGTTCCCCCCCGCCCCGCAGCTCGCGTCGTGCAGGACGTGACAAATGGAAGTAGCACGTCTCACTAG
TCTCGTGCAGATGGACAGCACCGCTGAGCAATGGAAGCGGGTAGGCCTTTGGGGCAGCGGCCAATAGCAG
CTTTGCTCCTTCGCTTTCTGGGCTCAGAGGCTGGGAAGGGGTGGGTCCGGGGGCGGGCTCAGGGGCGGGC
TCAGGGGCGGGGCGGGCGCCCGAAGGTCCTCCGGAGGCCCGGCATTCTGCACGCTTCAAAAGCGCACGTC
TGCCGCGCTGTTCTCCTCTTCCTCATCTCCGGGCCTTTCGACCTGCAGCCCAAGCTTACCATGACCGAGT
ACAAGCCCACGGTGCGCCTCGCCACCCGCGACGACGTCCCCAGGGCCGTACGCACCCTCGCCGCCGCGTT
CGCCGACTACCCCGCCACGCGCCACACCGTCGATCCGGACCGCCACATCGAGCGGGTCACCGAGCTGCAA
GAACTCTTCCTCACGCGCGTCGGGCTCGACATCGGCAAGGTGTGGGTCGCGGACGACGGCGCCGCGGTGG
CGGTCTGGACCACGCCGGAGAGCGTCGAAGCGGGGGCGGTGTTCGCCGAGATCGGCCCGCGCATGGCCGA
GTTGAGCGGTTCCCGGCTGGCCGCGCAGCAACAGATGGAAGGCCTCCTGGCGCCGCACCGGCCCAAGGAG
CCCGCGTGGTTCCTGGCCACCGTCGGCGTCTCGCCCGACCACCAGGGCAAGGGTCTGGGCAGCGCCGTCG
TGCTCCCCGGAGTGGAGGCGGCCGAGCGCGCCGGGGTGCCCGCCTTCCTGGAGACCTCCGCGCCCCGCAA
CCTCCCCTTCTACGAGCGGCTCGGCTTCACCGTCACCGCCGACGTCGAGGTGCCCGAAGGACCGCGCACC
TGGTGCATGACCCGCAAGCCCGGTGCCTGACGCCCGCCCCACGACCCGCAGCGCCCGACCGAAAGGAGCG
CACGACCCCATGCATCTCGAGGGCCCGGTACCTTTAAGACCAATGACTTACAAGGCAGCTGTAGATCTTA
GCCACTTTTTAAAAGAAAAGGGGGGACTGGAAGGGCTAGCTCACTCCCAACGAAGACAAGATCTGCTTTT
TGCTTGTACTGGGTCTCTCTGGTTAGACCAGATCTGAGCCTGGGAGCTCTCTGGCTAACTAGGGAACCCA
CTGCTTAAGCCTCAATAAAGCTTGCCTTGAGTGCTTCAAGTAGTGTGTGCCCGTCTGTTGTGTGACTCTG
GTAACTAGAGATCCCTCAGACCCTTTTAGTCAGTGTGGAAAATCTCTAGCAGTAGTAGTTCATGTCATCT
TATTATTCAGTATTTATAACTTGCAAAGAAATGAATATCAGAGAGTGAGAGGAACTTGTTTATTGCAGCT
TATAATGGTTACAAATAAAGCAATAGCATCACAAATTTCACAAATAAAGCATTTTTTTCACTGCATTCTA
GTTGTGGTTTGTCCAAACTCATCAATGTATCTTATCATGTCTGGCTCTAGCTATCCCGCCCCTAACTCCG
CCCATCCCGCCCCTAACTCCGCCCAGTTCCGCCCATTCTCCGCCCCATGGCTGACTAATTTTTTTTATTT
ATGCAGAGGCCGAGGCCGCCTCGGCCTCTGAGCTATTCCAGAAGTAGTGAGGAGGCTTTTTTGGAGGCCT
AGGGACGTACCCAATTCGCCCTATAGTGAGTCGTATTACGCGCGCTCACTGGCCGTCGTTTTACAACGTC
GTGACTGGGAAAACCCTGGCGTTACCCAACTTAATCGCCTTGCAGCACATCCCCCTTTCGCCAGCTGGCG
TAATAGCGAAGAGGCCCGCACCGATCGCCCTTCCCAACAGTTGCGCAGCCTGAATGGCGAATGGG
[124 nt withheld, positions 10776-10899]
C
[91 nt withheld, positions 10901-10991]
A
[49 nt withheld, positions 10993-11041]
CCTTTGACGTTGGAGTCCACGTTCTTT
[37 nt withheld, positions 11069-11105]
ACCCTATCTCGGTCTATTCTTTTGATTTATAAGGGATTTTGCCGATTTCGGCCTATTGGTTAAAAAATGA
GCTGATTTAACAAAAATTTAACGCGAATTTTAACAAAATATTAACGCTTACAATTT
